>Addgene plasmid #208435 | pKLV2-U6gRNA5(hPKR_2g)-PGKpuro2AmCherry-W | addgene full sequence | sequence record 413568 | Addgene NGS Result
GTCAATAATGACGTATGTTCCCATAGTAACGCCAATAGGGACTTTCCATTGACGTCAATGGGTGGAGTAT
TTACGGTAAACTGCCCACTTGGCAGTACATCAAGTGTATCATATGCCAAGTACGCCCCCTATTGACGTCA
ATGACGGTAAATGGCCCGCCTGGCATTATGCCCAGTACATGACCTTATGGGACTTTCCTACTTGGCAGTA
CATCTACGTATTAGTCATCGCTATTACCATGGTGATGCGGTTTTGGCAGTACATCAATGGGCGTGGATAG
CGGTTTGACTCACGGGGATTTCCAAGTCTCCACCCCATTGACGTCAATGGGAGTTTGTTTTGGCACCAAA
ATCAACGGGACTTTCCAAAATGTCGTAACAACTCCGCCCCATTGACGCAAATGGGCGGTAGGCGTGTACG
GTGGGAGGTCTATATAAGCAGCGCGTTTTGCCTGTACTGGGTCTCTCTGGTTAGACCAGATCTGAGCCTG
GGAGCTCTCTGGCTAACTAGGGAACCCACTGCTTAAGCCTCAATAAAGCTTGCCTTGAGTGCTTCAAGTA
GTGTGTGCCCGTCTGTTGTGTGACTCTGGTAACTAGAGATCCCTCAGACCCTTTTAGTCAGTGTGGAAAA
TCTCTAGCAGTGGCGCCCGAACAGGGACTTGAAAGCGAAAGGGAAACCAGAGGAGCTCTCTCGACGCAGG
ACTCGGCTTGCTGAAGCGCGCACGGCAAGAGGCGAGGGGCGGCGACTGGTGAGTACGCCAAAAATTTTGA
CTAGCGGAGGCTAGAAGGAGAGAGATGGGTGCGAGAGCGTCAGTATTAAGCGGGGGAGAATTAGATCGCG
ATGGGAAAAAATTCGGTTAAGGCCAGGGGGAAAGAAAAAATATAAATTAAAACATATAGTATGGGCAAGC
AGGGAGCTAGAACGATTCGCAGTTAATCCTGGCCTGTTAGAAACATCAGAAGGCTGTAGACAAATACTGG
GACAGCTACAACCATCCCTTCAGACAGGATCAGAAGAACTTAGATCATTATATAATACAGTAGCAACCCT
CTATTGTGTGCATCAAAGGATAGAGATAAAAGACACCAAGGAAGCTTTAGACAAGATAGAGGAAGAGCAA
AACAAAAGTAAGACCACCGCACAGCAAGCGGCCGGCCGCGCTGATCTTCAGACCTGGAGGAGGAGATATG
AGGGACAATTGGAGAAGTGAATTATATAAATATAAAGTAGTAAAAATTGAACCATTAGGAGTAGCACCCA
CCAAGGCAAAGAGAAGAGTGGTGCAGAGAGAAAAAAGAGCAGTGGGAATAGGAGCTTTGTTCCTTGGGTT
CTTGGGAGCAGCAGGAAGCACTATGGGCGCAGCGTCAATGACGCTGACGGTACAGGCCAGACAATTATTG
TCTGGTATAGTGCAGCAGCAGAACAATTTGCTGAGGGCTATTGAGGCGCAACAGCATCTGTTGCAACTCA
CAGTCTGGGGCATCAAGCAGCTCCAGGCAAGAATCCTGGCTGTGGAAAGATACCTAAAGGATCAACAGCT
CCTGGGGATTTGGGGTTGCTCTGGAAAACTCATTTGCACCACTGCTGTGCCTTGGAATGCTAGTTGGAGT
AATAAATCTCTGGAACAGATTTGGAATCACACGACCTGGATGGAGTGGGACAGAGAAATTAACAATTACA
CAAGCTTAATACACTCCTTAATTGAAGAATCGCAAAACCAGCAAGAAAAGAATGAACAAGAATTATTGGA
ATTAGATAAATGGGCAAGTTTGTGGAATTGGTTTAACATAACAAATTGGCTGTGGTATATAAAATTATTC
ATAATGATAGTAGGAGGCTTGGTAGGTTTAAGAATAGTTTTTGCTGTACTTTCTATAGTGAATAGAGTTA
GGCAGGGATATTCACCATTATCGTTTCAGACCCACCTCCCAACCCCGAGGGGACCCGACAGGCCCGAAGG
AATAGAAGAAGAAGGTGGAGAGAGAGACAGAGACAGATCCATTCGATTAGTGAACGGATCGGCACTGCGT
GCGCCAATTCTGCAGACAAATGGCAGTATTCATCCACAATTTTAAAAGAAAAGGGGGGATTGGGGGGTAC
AGTGCAGGGGAAAGAATAGTAGACATAATAGCAACAGACATACAAACTAAAGAATTACAAAAACAAATTA
CAAAAATTCAAAATTTTCGGGTTTATTACAGGGACAGCAGAGATCCAGTTTGGTTAGTACCGGGCCCTAC
GCGTCCAAGGTCGGGCAGGAAGAGGGCCTATTTCCCATGATTCCTTCATATTTGCATATACGATACAAGG
CTGTTAGAGAGATAATTAGAATTAATTTGACTGTAAACACAAAGATATTAGTACAAAATACGTGACGTAG
AAAGTAATAATTTCTTGGGTAGTTTGCAGTTTTAAAATTATGTTTTAAAATGGACTATCATATGCTTACC
GTAACTTGAAAGTATTTCGATTTCTTGGCTTTATATATCTTGTGGAAAGGACGAAACACCGCAAGACTAT
GGAAAGGAAGGTTTAAGAGCTATGCTGGAAACAGCATAGCAAGTTTAAATAAGGCTAGTCCGTTATCAAC
TTGAAAAAGTGGCACCGAGTCGGTGCTTTTTTTGGATCCAATTCTACCGGGTAGGGGAGGCGCTTTTCCC
AAGGCAGTCTGGAGCATGCGCTTTAGCAGCCCCGCTGGGCACTTGGCGCTACACAAGTGGCCTCTGGCCT
CGCACACATTCCACATCCACCGGTAGGCGCCAACCGGCTCCGTTCTTTGGTGGCCCCTTCGCGCCACCTT
CTACTCCTCCCCTAGTCAGGAAGTTCCCCCCCGCCCCGCAGCTCGCGTCGTGCAGGACGTGACAAATGGA
AGTAGCACGTCTCACTAGTCTCGTGCAGATGGACAGCACCGCTGAGCAATGGAAGCGGGTAGGCCTTTGG
GGCAGCGGCCAATAGCAGCTTTGCTCCTTCGCTTTCTGGGCTCAGAGGCTGGGAAGGGGTGGGTCCGGGG
GCGGGCTCAGGGGCGGGCTCAGGGGCGGGGCGGGCGCCCGAAGGTCCTCCGGAGGCCCGGCATTCTGCAC
GCTTCAAAAGCGCACGTCTGCCGCGCTGTTCTCCTCTTCCTCATCTCCGGGCCTTTCGACCTGCATCCAT
CTAGATCTCGAGCAGCTGAAGCTTACCATGACCGAGTACAAGCCCACGGTGCGCCTCGCCACCCGCGACG
ACGTCCCCAGGGCCGTACGCACCCTCGCCGCCGCGTTCGCCGACTACCCCGCCACGCGCCACACCGTCGA
TCCGGACCGCCACATCGAGCGGGTCACCGAGCTGCAAGAACTCTTCCTCACGCGCGTCGGGCTCGACATC
GGCAAGGTGTGGGTCGCGGACGACGGCGCCGCGGTGGCGGTCTGGACCACGCCGGAGAGCGTCGAAGCGG
GGGCGGTGTTCGCCGAGATCGGCCCGCGCATGGCCGAGTTGAGCGGTTCCCGGCTGGCCGCGCAGCAACA
GATGGAAGGCCTCCTGGCGCCGCACCGGCCCAAGGAGCCCGCGTGGTTCCTGGCCACCGTCGGCGTCTCG
CCCGACCACCAGGGCAAGGGTCTGGGCAGCGCCGTCGTGCTCCCCGGAGTGGAGGCGGCCGAGCGCGCCG
GGGTGCCCGCCTTCCTGGAGACCTCCGCGCCCCGCAACCTCCCCTTCTACGAGCGGCTCGGCTTCACCGT
CACCGCCGACGTCGAGGTGCCCGAAGGACCGCGCACCTGGTGCATGACCCGCAAGCCCGGTGCCGGCGGC
GGGTCCGGAGGAGAGGGCAGAGGAAGTCTCCTAACATGCGGTGACGTGGAGGAGAATCCTGGCCCAATGG
TGAGCAAGGGCGAGGAGGATAACTCCGCCATCATCAAGGAGTTCCTGCGCTTCAAGGTGCACATGGAGGG
CTCCGTGAACGGCCACGAGTTCGAGATCGAGGGCGAGGGCGAGGGCCGCCCCTACGAGGGCACCCAGACC
GCCAAGCTGAAGGTGACCAAGGGTGGCCCCCTGCCCTTCGCCTGGGACATCCTGTCCCCTCAGTTCATGT
ACGGCTCCAAGGCCTACGTGAAGCACCCCGCCGACATCCCCGACTACTTGAAGCTGTCCTTCCCCGAGGG
CTTCAAGTGGGAGCGCGTGATGAACTTCGAGGACGGCGGCGTGGTGACCGTGACCCAGGACTCCTCTCTG
CAGGACGGCGAGTTCATCTACAAGGTGAAGCTGCGCGGCACCAACTTCCCCTCCGACGGCCCCGTAATGC
AGAAGAAAACCATGGGCTGGGAGGCCTCCTCCGAGCGGATGTACCCCGAGGACGGCGCCCTGAAGGGCGA
GATCAAGCAGAGGCTGAAGCTGAAGGACGGCGGCCACTACGACGCTGAGGTCAAGACCACCTACAAGGCC
AAGAAGCCCGTGCAGCTGCCCGGCGCCTACAACGTCAACATCAAGTTGGACATCACCTCCCACAACGAGG
ACTACACCATCGTGGAACAGTACGAACGCGCCGAGGGCCGCCACTCCACCGGCGGCATGGACGAGCTGTA
CAAGTGAGCGGCCGCTCAACCTCTGGATTACAAAATTTGTGAAAGATTGACTGGTATTCTTAACTATGTT
GCTCCTTTTACGCTATGTGGATACGCTGCTTTAATGCCTTTGTATCATGCTATTGCTTCCCGTATGGCTT
TCATTTTCTCCTCCTTGTATAAATCCTGGTTGCTGTCTCTTTATGAGGAGTTGTGGCCCGTTGTCAGGCA
ACGTGGCGTGGTGTGCACTGTGTTTGCTGACGCAACCCCCACTGGTTGGGGCATTGCCACCACCTGTCAG
CTCCTTTCCGGGACTTTCGCTTTCCCCCTCCCTATTGCCACGGCGGAACTCATCGCCGCCTGCCTTGCCC
GCTGCTGGACAGGGGCTCGGCTGTTGGGCACTGACAATTCCGTGGTGTTGTCGGGGAAATCATCGTCCTT
TCCTTGGCTGCTCGCCTGTGTTGCCACCTGGATTCTGCGCGGGACGTCCTTCTGCTACGTCCCTTCGGCC
CTCAATCCAGCGGACCTTCCTTCCCGCGGCCTGCTGCCGGCTCTGCGGCCTCTTCCGCGTCTACGCCTTC
GCCCTCAGACGAGTCGGATCTCCCTTTGGGCCGCCTCCCCGCAGGTACCTTTAAGACCAATGACTTACAA
GGCAGCTGTAGATCTTAGCCACTTTTTAAAAGAAAAGGGGGGACTGGAAGGGCTAATTCACTCCCAAAGA
AGTCAAGATCTGCTTTTTGCCTGTACTGGGTCTCTCTGGTTAGACCAGAGTCTCTCTGGTTAGACCAGAT
CTGAGCCTGGGAGCTCTCTGGCTAACTAGGGAACCCACTGCTTAAGCCTCAATAAAGCTTGCCTTGAGTG
CTTCAAGTAGTGTGTGCCCGTCTGTTGTGTGACTCTGGTAACTAGAGATCCCTCAGACCCTTTTAGTCAG
TGTGGAAAATCTCTAGCAGTTTAAACCCGCTGATCAGCCTCGACTGTGCCTTCTAGTTGCCAGCCATCTG
TTGTTTGCCCCTCCCCCGTGCCTTCCTTGACCCTGGAAGGTGCCACTCCCACTGTCCTTTCCTAATAAAA
TGAGGAAATTGCATCGCATTGTCTGAGTAGGTGTCATTCTATTCTGGGGGGTGGGGTGGGGCAGGACAGC
AAGGGGGAGGATTGGGAAGTCAATAGCAGGCATGCTGGGGATGCGGTGGGCTCTATGGGCGGCCGTTAAT
TAAGCTTTTGTTCCCTTTAGTGAGGGTTAATTGCGCGCTTGGCGTAATCATGGTCATAGCTGTTTCCTGT
GTGAAATTGTTATCCGCTCACAATTCCACACAACATACGAGCCGGGAGCATAAAGTGTAAAGCCTGGGGT
GCCTAATGAGTGAGCTAACTCACATTAATTGCGTTGCGCTCACTGCCCGCTTTCCAGTCGGGAAACCTGT
CGTGCCAGCTGCATTAATGAATCGGCCAACGCGCGGGGAGAGGCGGTTTGCGTATTGGGCGCTCTTCCGC
TTCCTCGCTCACTGACTCGCTGCGCTCGGTCGTTCGGCTGCGGCGAGCGGTATCAGCTCACTCAAAGGCG
GTAATACGGTTATCCACAGAATCAGGGGATAACGCAGGAAAGAACATGTGAGCAAAAGGCCAGCAAAAGG
CCAGGAACCGTAAAAAGGCCGCGTTGCTGGCGTTTTTCCATAGGCTCCGCCCCCCTGACGAGCATCACAA
AAATCGACGCTCAAGTCAGAGGTGGCGAAACCCGACAGGACTATAAAGATACCAGGCGTTTCCCCCTGGA
AGCTCCCTCGTGCGCTCTCCTGTTCCGACCCTGCCGCTTACCGGATACCTGTCCGCCTTTCTCCCTTCGG
GAAGCGTGGCGCTTTCTCATAGCTCACGCTGTAGGTATCTCAGTTCGGTGTAGGTCGTTCGCTCCAAGCT
GGGCTGTGTGCACGAACCCCCCGTTCAGCCCGACCGCTGCGCCTTATCCGGTAACTATCGTCTTGAGTCC
AACCCGGTAAGACACGACTTATCGCCACTGGCAGCAGCCACTGGTAACAGGATTAGCAGAGCGAGGTATG
TAGGCGGTGCTACAGAGTTCTTGAAGTGGTGGCCTAACTACGGCTACACTAGAAGAACAGTATTTGGTAT
CTGCGCTCTGCTGAAGCCAGTTACCTTCGGAAAAAGAGTTGGTAGCTCTTGATCCGGCAAACAAACCACC
GCTGGTAGCGGTGGTTTTTTTGTTTGCAAGCAGCAGATTACGCGCAGAAAAAAAGGATCTCAAGAAGATC
CTTTGATCTTTTCTACGGGGTCTGACGCTCAGTGGAACGAAAACTCACGTTAAGGGATTTTGGTCATGAG
ATTATCAAAAAGGATCTTCACCTAGATCCTTTTAAATTAAAAATGAAGTTTTAAATCAATCTAAAGTATA
TATGAGTAAACTTGGTCTGACAGTTACCAATGCTTAATCAGTGAGGCACCTATCTCAGCGATCTGTCTAT
TTCGTTCATCCATAGTTGCCTGACTCCCCGTCGTGTAGATAACTACGATACGGGAGGGCTTACCATCTGG
CCCCAGTGCTGCAATGATACCGCGAGACCCACGCTCACCGGCTCCAGATTTATCAGCAATAAACCAGCCA
GCCGGAAGGGCCGAGCGCAGAAGTGGTCCTGCAACTTTATCCGCCTCCATCCAGTCTATTAATTGTTGCC
GGGAAGCTAGAGTAAGTAGTTCGCCAGTTAATAGTTTGCGCAACGTTGTTGCCATTGCTACAGGCATCGT
GGTGTCACGCTCGTCGTTTGGTATGGCTTCATTCAGCTCCGGTTCCCAACGATCAAGGCGAGTTACATGA
TCCCCCATGTTGTGCAAAAAAGCGGTTAGCTCCTTCGGTCCTCCGATCGTTGTCAGAAGTAAGTTGGCCG
CAGTGTTATCACTCATGGTTATGGCAGCACTGCATAATTCTCTTACTGTCATGCCATCCGTAAGATGCTT
TTCTGTGACTGGTGAGTACTCAACCAAGTCATTCTGAGAATAGTGTATGCGGCGACCGAGTTGCTCTTGC
CCGGCGTCAATACGGGATAATACCGCGCCACATAGCAGAACTTTAAAAGTGCTCATCATTGGAAAACGTT
CTTCGGGGCGAAAACTCTCAAGGATCTTACCGCTGTTGAGATCCAGTTCGATGTAACCCACTCGTGCACC
CAACTGATCTTCAGCATCTTTTACTTTCACCAGCGTTTCTGGGTGAGCAAAAACAGGAAGGCAAAATGCC
GCAAAAAAGGGAATAAGGGCGACACGGAAATGTTGAATACTCATACTCTTCCTTTTTCAATATTATTGAA
GCATTTATCAGGGTTATTGTCTCATGAGCGGATACATATTTGAATGTATTTAGAAAAATAAACAAATAGG
GGTTCCGCGCACATTTCCCCGAAAAGTGCCACCTAAATTGTAAGCGTTAATATTTTGTTAAAATTCGCGT
TAAATTTTTGTTAAATCAGCTCATTTTTTAACCAATAGGCCGAAATCGGCAAAATCCCTTATAAATCAAA
AGAATAGACCGAGATAGGGT
[37 nt withheld, positions 8071-8107]
AAAGAACGTGGACTCCAACGTCAAAGG
[49 nt withheld, positions 8135-8183]
T
[91 nt withheld, positions 8185-8275]
G
[124 nt withheld, positions 8277-8400]
CCCATTCGCCATTCAGGCTGCGCAACTGTTGGGAAGGGCGATCGGTGCGGGCCTCTTCGCTATTACGCCA
GCTGGCGAAAGGGGGATGTGCTGCAAGGCGATTAAGTTGGGTAACGCCAGGGTTTTCCCAGTCACGACGT
TGTAAAACGACGGCCAGTGAGCGCGCGTAATACGACTCACTATAGGGCGAATTGACTAGTACATAACTTA
CGGTAAATGGCCCGCCTGGCTGACCGCCCAACGACCCCCGCCCATTGAC
Features (pLannotate 1.2.2; 28 found; start..end, strand, type, name):
    242..441     +  promoter       CMV promoter: human cytomegalovirus (CMV) immediate early promoter
    459..639     +  LTR            5' LTR (truncated): truncated 5' long terminal repeat (LTR) from HIV-1
    686..811     +  misc_feature   HIV-1 Ψ: packaging signal of human immunodeficiency virus type 1
    795..1133    +  CDS            HIV-1 gag (fragment): gag protein from human immunodeficiency virus 1; gag
   1310..1543    +  misc_feature   RRE: The Rev response element (RRE) of HIV-1 allows for Rev-dependent mRNA export from the nucleus to the cytoplasm.
   1920..2020    +  CDS            Rev (fragment): human immunodeficiency virus 1 (HIV-1) Rev protein; rev; enhances nuclear export of unspliced and incompletely spliced viral mRNAs
   2070..2187    +  misc_feature   cPPT/CTS: central polypurine tract and central termination sequence of HIV-1
   2262..2502    +  promoter       U6 promoter: RNA polymerase III promoter for human U6 snRNA
   2549..2616    +  misc_RNA       tracrRNA (fragment): trans-activating CRISPR RNA for the Streptococcus pyogenes CRISPR/Cas9 system
   2639..3138    +  promoter       PGK promoter: mouse phosphoglycerate kinase 1 promoter
   3178..3774    +  CDS            PuroR (fragment): puromycin N-acetyltransferase; pac from Streptomyces; confers resistance to puromycin
   3847..4554    +  CDS            mCherry: mCherry is a basic (constitutively fluorescent) red fluorescent protein published in 2004, derived from Discosoma sp.. It is reported to be a very rapidly-maturing monomer with low acid sensitivity.
   4566..5152    +  misc_feature   WPRE: woodchuck hepatitis virus posttranscriptional regulatory element
   5146..5292    +  CDS            nef (fragment): NEF_HV1LA - Experimental evidence at protein level: Swiss-Prot protein existence level 1. Extracellular Nef protein targets CD4(+) T-lymphocytes for apoptosis by interacting with CXCR4 surface receptors. From Human immunodeficiency virus type 1 group M subtype B (isolate Lai) (HIV-1).
   5300..5478    +  LTR            5' LTR (truncated): truncated 5' long terminal repeat (LTR) from HIV-1
   5504..5615    +  polyA_signal   bGH poly(A) signal: bovine growth hormone polyadenylation signal
   5754..5772    -  promoter       T3 promoter: promoter for bacteriophage T3 RNA polymerase
   5817..5833    -  protein_bind   lac operator: The lac repressor binds to the lac operator to inhibit transcription in E. coli. This inhibition can be relieved by adding lactose or isopropyl-β-D-thiogalactopyranoside (IPTG). lac repressor encoded by lacI
   5841..5871    -  promoter       lac promoter: promoter for the E. coli lac operon
   5886..5907    -  protein_bind   CAP binding site: CAP binding activates transcription in the presence of cAMP. E. coli catabolite activator protein
   5920..6012    -  CDS            lacI (fragment): lac repressor; lacI; The lac repressor binds to the lac operator to inhibit transcription in E. coli. This inhibition can be relieved by adding lactose or isopropyl-β-D-thiogalactopyranoside (IPTG).
   6195..6783    -  rep_origin     ori: high-copy-number ColE1/pMB1/pBR322/pUC origin of replication
   6954..7814    -  CDS            AmpR: β-lactamase; bla; confers resistance to ampicillin, carbenicillin, and related antibiotics
   7815..7919    -  promoter       AmpR promoter: bla
   7972..8400    -  rep_origin     f1 ori (sequence partly withheld): f1 bacteriophage origin of replication; arrow indicates direction of (+) strand synthesis
   8405..8560    -  CDS            lacZα (fragment): LacZα fragment of β-galactosidase; lacZ fragment
   8568..8586    +  promoter       T7 promoter: promoter for bacteriophage T7 RNA polymerase
   8600..241     +  enhancer       CMV enhancer (across the origin): human cytomegalovirus immediate early enhancer
