[The description below was written by a language model from this plasmid's Addgene catalogue record and pLannotate feature annotations shown in this document.]
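Description:
pKLV2-U6gRNA5(hPKR_2g)-PGKpuro2AmCherry-W is a lentiviral CRISPR guide RNA vector built on the pKLV2-U6gRNA5(BbsI)-PGKpuro2AmCherry-W backbone. It carries a single guide directed against human PKR (EIF2AK2). The guide oligonucleotide was inserted between two BbsI sites, both destroyed during cloning, so that it lies directly upstream of a Streptococcus pyogenes Cas9 tracrRNA-derived scaffold. The catalogue field gives the promoter as "human U9". However, both the plasmid name and the sequence annotation identify a human U6 RNA polymerase III promoter in that position, so the catalogue entry is probably a typographical error. The plasmid does not encode Cas9, which has to be provided separately in the target cells.

Downstream of the guide cassette, a mouse PGK promoter drives a puromycin N-acetyltransferase–2A–mCherry open reading frame. Transduced cells can therefore be selected with puromycin and also followed or sorted by red fluorescence. A WPRE after this cassette enhances transcript expression.

The viral framework is HIV-1 derived. A CMV enhancer/promoter replaces the 5′ U3 region and drives genomic RNA production in packaging cells. It is followed by a truncated 5′ LTR, the Ψ packaging signal with a gag fragment, the RRE and the cPPT/CTS. At the 3′ end there is a truncated LTR followed by a bGH polyadenylation signal. Packaging functions must be supplied in trans.

In bacteria the plasmid replicates from a high-copy ColE1/pUC origin and is selected with ampicillin, and it also carries an f1 origin. According to the record, the construct is used to knock out PKR in human cells, in a study of ADAR1 p150 dependency in oral squamous cell carcinoma.
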