Addgene plasmid #208435: pKLV2-U6gRNA5(hPKR_2g)-PGKpuro2AmCherry-W
Purpose: Lentiviral gRNA plasmid targeting human PKR gene, co-expression of mCherry tag
Depositing lab: Sok Ching Cheong. Depositing organization: Cancer Research Malaysia. Publication: Interferon-Inducible ADAR1 p150 Is Essential for the Survival of Oral Squamous Cell Carcinoma. Yee PS, Chai AWY, Yee SM, Ooi S, Tan YH, Garnett MJ, Ng SK, Cheong SC. Mol Carcinog. 2025 Jun;64(6):1066-1077. doi: 10.1002/mc.23910. Epub 2025 Mar 26. PubMed 40135601.
Backbone
  Vector backbone: pKLV2-U6gRNA5(BbsI)-PGKpuro2AmCherry-W
  Backbone size w/o insert (bp): 8657
  Vector type: Mammalian Expression, Lentiviral, CRISPR
  Selectable markers: Puromycin ; mCherry
Growth in bacteria
  Bacterial resistance: Ampicillin, 100 μg/mL
  Growth temperature: 37°C
  Growth strain: NEB Stable
  Copy number: Unknown
Gene/Insert
  Gene/Insert name: PKR
  gRNA/shRNA sequence: GAAGGCAATACGTACCACTG
  Species: H. sapiens (human)
  Mutation: N/A
  Entrez Gene: EIF2AK2 (a.k.a. DYT33, EIF2AK1, LEUDEN, PKR, PPP1R83, PRKR)
  Promoter: human U9
  Cloning method: Restriction Enzyme; 5′ cloning site BbsI (destroyed during cloning); 3′ cloning site BbsI (destroyed during cloning)
  Sequencing primers: 5′ AGATAATTAGAATTAATTTGACTG
Terms and licenses: Academic/Nonprofit Terms; Industry Terms: Not Available to Industry
Depositor comments: Used BbsI enzyme to clone in gRNA targeting gene of interest.
How to cite: pKLV2-U6gRNA5(hPKR_2g)-PGKpuro2AmCherry-W was a gift from Sok Ching Cheong (Addgene plasmid # 208435 ; http://n2t.net/addgene:208435 ; RRID:Addgene_208435)
